>Addgene plasmid #22193 | pLenti X1 Zeo/pTER shMDC1 (673-1) | depositor full sequence | sequence record 10169 | Author sequence
ACCAAAATCCCTTAACGTGAGTTTTCGTTCCACTGAGCGTCAGACCCCGTAGAAAAGATCAAAGGATCTT
CTTGAGATCCTTTTTTTCTGCGCGTAATCTGCTGCTTGCAAACAAAAAAACCACCGCTACCAGCGGTGGT
TTGTTTGCCGGATCAAGAGCTACCAACTCTTTTTCCGAAGGTAACTGGCTTCAGCAGAGCGCAGATACCA
AATACTGTCCTTCTAGTGTAGCCGTAGTTAGGCCACCACTTCAAGAACTCTGTAGCACCGCCTACATACC
TCGCTCTGCTAATCCTGTTACCAGTGGCTGCTGCCAGTGGCGATAAGTCGTGTCTTACCGGGTTGGACTC
AAGACGATAGTTACCGGATAAGGCGCAGCGGTCGGGCTGAACGGGGGGTTCGTGCACACAGCCCAGCTTG
GAGCGAACGACCTACACCGAACTGAGATACCTACAGCGTGAGCTATGAGAAAGCGCCACGCTTCCCGAAG
GGAGAAAGGCGGACAGGTATCCGGTAAGCGGCAGGGTCGGAACAGGAGAGCGCACGAGGGAGCTTCCAGG
GGGAAACGCCTGGTATCTTTATAGTCCTGTCGGGTTTCGCCACCTCTGACTTGAGCGTCGATTTTTGTGA
TGCTCGTCAGGGGGGCGGAGCCTATGGAAAAACGCCAGCAACGCGGCCTTTTTACGGTTCCTGGCCTTTT
GCTGGCCTTTTGCTCACATGTTCTTTCCTGCGTTATCCCCTGATTCTGTGGATAACCGTATTACCGCCTT
TGAGTGAGCTGATACCGCTCGCCGCAGCCGAACGACCGAGCGCAGCGAGTCAGTGAGCGAGGAAGCGGAA
GAGCGCCCAATACGCAAACCGCCTCTCCCCGCGCGTTGGCCGATTCATTAATGCAGCTGGCACGACAGGT
TTCCCGACTGGAAAGCGGGCAGTGAGCGCAACGCAATTAATGTGAGTTAGCTCACTCATTAGGCACCCCA
GGCTTTACACTTTATGCTTCCGGCTCGTATGTTGTGTGGAATTGTGAGCGGATAACAATTTCACACAGGA
AACAGCTATGACCATGATTACGCCAAGCGCGCAATTAACCCTCACTAAAGGGAACAAAAGCTGGAGCTGC
AAGCTTAATGTAGTCTTATGCAATACTCTTGTAGTCTTGCAACATGGTAACGATGAGTTAGCAACATGCC
TTACAAGGAGAGAAAAAGCACCGTGCATGCCGATTGGTGGAAGTAAGGTGGTACGATCGTGCCTTATTAG
GAAGGCAACAGACGGGTCTGACATGGATTGGACGAACCACTGAATTGCCGCATTGCAGAGATATTGTATT
TAAGTGCCTAGCTCGATACAATAAACGGGTCTCTCTGGTTAGACCAGATCTGAGCCTGGGAGCTCTCTGG
CTAACTAGGGAACCCACTGCTTAAGCCTCAATAAAGCTTGCCTTGAGTGCTTCAAGTAGTGTGTGCCCGT
CTGTTGTGTGACTCTGGTAACTAGAGATCCCTCAGACCCTTTTAGTCAGTGTGGAAAATCTCTAGCAGTG
GCGCCCGAACAGGGACCTGAAAGCGAAAGGGAAACCAGAGCTCTCTCGACGCAGGACTCGGCTTGCTGAA
GCGCGCACGGCAAGAGGCGAGGGGCGGCGACTGGTGAGTACGCCAAAAATTTTGACTAGCGGAGGCTAGA
AGGAGAGAGATGGGTGCGAGAGCGTCAGTATTAAGCGGGGGAGAATTAGATCGCGATGGGAAAAAATTCG
GTTAAGGCCAGGGGGAAAGAAAAAATATAAATTAAAACATATAGTATGGGCAAGCAGGGAGCTAGAACGA
TTCGCAGTTAATCCTGGCCTGTTAGAAACATCAGAAGGCTGTAGACAAATACTGGGACAGCTACAACCAT
CCCTTCAGACAGGATCAGAAGAACTTAGATCATTATATAATACAGTAGCAACCCTCTATTGTGTGCATCA
AAGGATAGAGATAAAAGACACCAAGGAAGCTTTAGACAAGATAGAGGAAGAGCAAAACAAAAGTAAGACC
ACCGCACAGCAAGCGGCCGCTGATCTTCAGACCTGGAGGAGGAGATATGAGGGACAATTGGAGAAGTGAA
TTATATAAATATAAAGTAGTAAAAATTGAACCATTAGGAGTAGCACCCACCAAGGCAAAGAGAAGAGTGG
TGCAGAGAGAAAAAAGAGCAGTGGGAATAGGAGCTTTGTTCCTTGGGTTCTTGGGAGCAGCAGGAAGCAC
TATGGGCGCAGCCTCAATGACGCTGACGGTACAGGCCAGACAATTATTGTCTGGTATAGTGCAGCAGCAG
AACAATTTGCTGAGGGCTATTGAGGCGCAACAGCATCTGTTGCAACTCACAGTCTGGGGCATCAAGCAGC
TCCAGGCAAGAATCCTGGCTGTGGAAAGATACCTAAAGGATCAACAGCTCCTGGGGATTTGGGGTTGCTC
TGGAAAACTCATTTGCACCACTGCTGTGCCTTGGAATGCTAGTTGGAGTAATAAATCTCTGGAACAGATT
GGAATCACACGACCTGGATGGAGTGGGACAGAGAAATTAACAATTACACAAGCTTAATACACTCCTTAAT
TGAAGAATCGCAAAACCAGCAAGAAAAGAATGAACAAGAATTATTGGAATTAGATAAATGGGCAAGTTTG
TGGAATTGGTTTAACATAACAAATTGGCTGTGGTATATAAAATTATTCATAATGATAGTAGGAGGCTTGG
TAGGTTTAAGAATAGTTTTTGCTGTACTTTCTATAGTGAATAGAGTTAGGCAGGGATATTCACCATTATC
GTTTCAGACCCACCTCCCAACCCCGAGGGGACCCGACAGGCCCGAAGGAATAGAAGAAGAAGGTGGAGAG
AGAGACAGAGACAGATCCATTCGATTAGTGAACGGATCTCGACGGTTAACTTTTAAAAGAAAAGGGGGGA
TTGGGGGGTACAGTGCAGGGGAAAGAATAGTAGACATAATAGCAACAGACATACAAACTAAAGAATTACA
AAAACAAATTACAAAAATTCAAAATTTTATTCCAGTGTGGTGGAATTCTGCAGATATCAACAAGTTTGTA
CAAAAAAGCAGGCTTTAAAGGAACCAATTCAGTCGACTGGATCCGGTACCGAATTCGAACGCTGACGTCA
TCAACCCGCTCCAAGGAATCGCGGCCCAGTGTCACTAGGCGGGAACACCCAGCGCGCGTGCGCCCTGGCA
GGAAGATGGCTGTGAGGGACAGGGGAGTGGCGCCCTGCAATATTTGCATGTCGCTATGTGTTCTGGGAAA
TCACCATAAACGTGAAATGTCTTTGGATTTGGGAATCTTATAAGTTCCCTATCAGTGATAGAGATCCCCC
AACATGCAGAGATTGAAATTCAAGAGATTTCAATCTCTGCATGTTGTTTTTGGAAAAGCTTGGTACCGAG
CTCGGATCCACTAGTCCAGTGTGGTGGAATTCGCGGCCGCACTCGAGATATCTAGACCCAGCTTTCTTGT
ACAAAGTGGTTGATATCCAGCACAGTGGCGGCCGCTCGACAATCAACCTCTGGATTACAAAATTTGTGAA
AGATTGACTGGTATTCTTAACTATGTTGCTCCTTTTACGCTATGTGGATACGCTGCTTTAATGCCTTTGT
ATCATGCTATTGCTTCCCGTATGGCTTTCATTTTCTCCTCCTTGTATAAATCCTGGTTGCTGTCTCTTTA
TGAGGAGTTGTGGCCCGTTGTCAGGCAACGTGGCGTGGTGTGCACTGTGTTTGCTGACGCAACCCCCACT
GGTTGGGGCATTGCCACCACCTGTCAGCTCCTTTCCGGGACTTTCGCTTTCCCCCTCCCTATTGCCACGG
CGGAACTCATCGCCGCCTGCCTTGCCCGCTGCTGGACAGGGGCTCGGCTGTTGGGCACTGACAATTCCGT
GGTGTTGTCGGGGAAGCTGACGTCCTTTCCATGGCTGCTCGCCTGTGTTGCCACCTGGATTCTGCGCGGG
ACGTCCTTCTGCTACGTCCCTTCGGCCCTCAATCCAGCGGACCTTCCTTCCCGCGGCCTGCTGCCGGCTC
TGCGGCCTCTTCCGCGTCTTCGCCTTCGCCCTCAGACGAGTCGGATCTCCCTTTGGGCCGCCTCCCCGCC
TGGAATTCTGCAGATATCCGGTTAGTAATGAGTTTGGAATTAATTCTGTGGAATGTGTGTCAGTTAGGGT
GTGGAAAGTCCCCAGGCTCCCCAGGCAGGCAGAAGTATGCAAAGCATGCATCTCAATTAGTCAGCAACCA
GGTGTGGAAAGTCCCCAGGCTCCCCAGCAGGCAGAAGTATGCAAAGCATGCATCTCAATTAGTCAGCAAC
CATAGTCCCGCCCCTAACTCCGCCCATCCCGCCCCTAACTCCGCCCAGTTCCGCCCATTCTCCGCCCCAT
GGCTGACTAATTTTTTTTATTTATGCAGAGGCCGAGGCCGCCTCTGCCTCTGAGCTATTCCAGAAGTAGT
GAGGAGGCTTTTTTGGAGGCCTAGGCTTTTGCAAAAAGCTCCCCCTGTTGACAATTAATCATCGGCATAG
TATATCGGCATAGTATAATACGACAAGGTGAGGAACTAAACCATGGCCAAGTTGACCAGTGCCGTTCCGG
TGCTCACCGCGCGCGACGTCGCCGGAGCGGTCGAGTTCTGGACCGACCGGCTCGGGTTCTCCCGGGACTT
CGTGGAGGACGACTTCGCCGGTGTGGTCCGGGACGACGTGACCCTGTTCATCAGCGCGGTCCAGGACCAG
GTGGTGCCGGACAACACCCTGGCCTGGGTGTGGGTGCGCGGCCTGGACGAGCTGTACGCCGAGTGGTCGG
AGGTCGTGTCCACGAACTTCCGGGACGCCTCCGGGCCGGCCATGACCGAGATCGGCGAGCAGCCGTGGGG
GCGGGAGTTCGCCCTGCGCGACCCGGCCGGCAACTGCGTGCACTTCGTGGCCGAGGAGCAGGACTGACAC
GTGCTACGAGATTTAAATGGTACCTTTAAGACCAATGACTTACAAGGCAGCTGTAGATCTTAGCCACTTT
TTAAAAGAAAAGGGGGGACTGGAAGGGCTAGCTCACTCCCAACGAAGACAAGATCTGCTTTTTGCTTGTA
CTGGGTCTCTCTGGTTAGACCAGATCTGAGCCTGGGAGCTCTCTGGCTGCCTAGGGAACCCACTGCTTAA
GCCTCAATAAAGCTTGCCTTGAGTGCTTCAAGTAGTGTGTGCCCGTCTGTTGTGTGACTCTGGTAACTAG
AGATCCCTCAGACCCTTTTAGTCAGTGTGGAAAATCTCTAGCAGTAGTAGTTCATGTCATCTTATTATTC
AGTATTTATAACTTGCAAAGAAATGAATATCAGAGAGTGAGAGGAACTTGTTTATTGCAGCTTATAATGG
TTACAAATAAAGCAATAGCATCACAAATTTCACAAATAAAGCATTTTTTTCACTGCATTCTAGTTGTGGT
TTGTCCAAACTCATCAATGTATCTTATCATGTCTGGCTCTAGCTATCCCGCCCCTAACTCCGCCCAGTTC
CGCCCATTCTCCGCCCCATGGCTGACTAATTTTTTTTATTTATGCAGAGGCCGAGGCCG
Features (pLannotate 1.2.2; 25 found; start..end, strand, type, name):
     72..660     +  rep_origin     ori: high-copy-number ColE1/pMB1/pBR322/pUC origin of replication
    843..935     +  CDS            lacI (fragment): lac repressor; lacI; The lac repressor binds to the lac operator to inhibit transcription in E. coli. This inhibition can be relieved by adding lactose or isopropyl-β-D-thiogalactopyranoside (IPTG).
    948..969     +  protein_bind   CAP binding site: CAP binding activates transcription in the presence of cAMP. E. coli catabolite activator protein
    984..1014    +  promoter       lac promoter: promoter for the E. coli lac operon
   1022..1038    +  protein_bind   lac operator: The lac repressor binds to the lac operator to inhibit transcription in E. coli. This inhibition can be relieved by adding lactose or isopropyl-β-D-thiogalactopyranoside (IPTG). lac repressor encoded by lacI
   1083..1101    +  promoter       T3 promoter: promoter for bacteriophage T3 RNA polymerase
   1129..1350    +  promoter       RSV promoter: Rous sarcoma virus enhancer/promoter
   1357..1537    +  LTR            5' LTR (truncated): truncated 5' long terminal repeat (LTR) from HIV-1
   1581..1706    +  misc_feature   HIV-1 Ψ: packaging signal of human immunodeficiency virus type 1
   1690..2053    +  CDS            HIV-1 gag (fragment): gag protein from human immunodeficiency virus 1; gag
   2148..2484    +  ncRNA          RRE: Accession: RF00036 - HIV Rev response element
   2520..2909    +  CDS            env (fragment): ENV_HV1H2 - Experimental evidence at protein level: Swiss-Prot protein existence level 1. [Transmembrane protein gp41]: Acts as a class I viral fusion protein. Under the current model, the protein has at least 3 conformational states: pre-fusion native state, pre-hairpin intermediate state, and post-fusion hairpin state. During fusion of viral and target intracellular membranes, the coiled coil regions (heptad repeats) assume a trimer-of-hairpins structure, positioning the fusion peptide in close proximity to the C-terminal region of the ectodomain. The formation of this structure appears to d
   2921..3038    +  misc_feature   cPPT/CTS: central polypurine tract and central termination sequence of HIV-1
   3070..3094    +  protein_bind   attB1: mutant version of attB; recombination site for the Gateway® BP reaction BP Clonase™
   3137..3337    +  promoter       H1 promoter (fragment): human H1 RNA promoter
   3336..3355    +  promoter       PLtetO-1 promoter (fragment): modified phage lambda PL promoter with tet operator sites (Lutz and Bujard, 1997)
   3486..3510    -  protein_bind   attB2: mutant version of attB; recombination site for the Gateway® BP reaction BP Clonase™
   3541..4129    +  misc_feature   WPRE: woodchuck hepatitis virus posttranscriptional regulatory element
   4185..4515    +  promoter       SV40 promoter: SV40 enhancer and early promoter
   4527..4574    +  promoter       EM7 promoter: synthetic bacterial promoter&nbsp
   4593..4967    +  CDS            BleoR: antibiotic-binding protein; Sh ble from Streptoalloteichus hindustanus; confers resistance to bleomycin, phleomycin, and Zeocin™
   4990..5058    +  CDS            nef (fragment): NEF_HV1Z2 - Experimental evidence at protein level: Swiss-Prot protein existence level 1. Extracellular Nef protein targets CD4(+) T-lymphocytes for apoptosis by interacting with CXCR4 surface receptors. From Human immunodeficiency virus type 1 group M subtype D (isolate Z2/CDC-Z34) (HIV-1).
   5060..5293    +  LTR            3' LTR (ΔU3): self-inactivating 3' long terminal repeat (LTR) from HIV-1
   5365..5486    +  polyA_signal   SV40 poly(A) signal: SV40 polyadenylation signal
   5505..5589    +  rep_origin     SV40 ori (fragment): SV40 origin of replication
