[The description below was written by a language model from this plasmid's Addgene catalogue record and pLannotate feature annotations shown in this document.]
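Description:
pLenti X1 Zeo/pTER shMDC1 (673-1) is a third-generation-style, self-inactivating HIV-1 lentiviral RNAi vector built on the p156RRL-sinPPT-CMV-GFP-PRE backbone and carrying a short hairpin RNA against MDC1 (mediator of DNA damage checkpoint 1). It replicates in E. coli from a high-copy ColE1/pUC-type origin, and the record lists a recombination-deficient strain as host, as is common for LTR-containing plasmids. There is no separate ampicillin or kanamycin marker. Instead, a single Sh ble (BleoR) gene is placed behind tandem SV40 early and bacterial EM7 promoters, so Zeocin selection works both in bacteria and in transduced mammalian cells.

The viral genome is transcribed in packaging cells from an RSV promoter fused to a truncated 5' LTR. This is followed by the Ψ packaging signal with a gag fragment, the Rev response element, an env fragment and the cPPT/CTS, which together support RNA export, encapsidation and nuclear import. The 58 bp shMDC1 hairpin sits between attB1 and attB2 sites, which suggests the cassette was transferred by Gateway recombination. It is driven by a human H1 RNA polymerase III promoter. The short tet operator match annotated at the promoter's 3' end fits the pTER design, in which hairpin expression is repressed in cells expressing the Tet repressor and induced with tetracycline or doxycycline; in cells lacking the repressor, expression would be constitutive. WPRE, the Zeocin cassette and a ΔU3 3' LTR lie downstream, with an SV40 polyadenylation signal and partial SV40 origin outside the provirus. The construct is suited to stable, potentially inducible MDC1 knockdown, for example in DNA damage response studies. The record does not state the target species.
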