Addgene plasmid #22193: pLenti X1 Zeo/pTER shMDC1 (673-1)
Depositing lab: Eric Campeau. Depositing organization: University of Massachusetts, Worcester.
Backbone
  Vector backbone: p156RRL-sinPPT-CMV-GFP-PRE/Nhe I
  Backbone size w/o insert (bp): 5531
  Vector type: Lentiviral, RNAi
  Selectable markers: Zeocin
Growth in bacteria
  Bacterial resistance: Bleocin (Zeocin), 50 μg/mL
  Growth temperature: 37°C
  Growth strain: Stbl3
  Growth instructions: Stbl3, 37oC
  Copy number: High Copy
Gene/Insert
  Gene/Insert name: sh Mediator of DNA damage checkpoint 1 (alt name: shMDC1)
  Insert size (bp): 58
  Cloning method: Restriction Enzyme; 5′ cloning site Sal I (not destroyed); 3′ cloning site Xba I (not destroyed)
  Sequencing primers: 5′ H1forw; 3′ n/a
Terms and licenses: Academic/Nonprofit Terms; Industry Terms: Not Available to Industry
How to cite: pLenti X1 Zeo/pTER shMDC1 (673-1) was a gift from Eric Campeau (Addgene plasmid # 22193 ; http://n2t.net/addgene:22193 ; RRID:Addgene_22193)
