>Addgene plasmid #22193 | pLenti X1 Zeo/pTER shMDC1 (673-1) | addgene partial sequence | sequence record 28678 | 22193 with H1
CTTGGATTGGGATCTTATAAGTTCCCTATCAGTGATAGAGATCCCCCAACATGCAGAGATTGAAATTCAA
GAGATTTCAATCTCTGCATGTTGTTTTTGGAAAAGCTTGGTACCGAGCTCGGATCCACTAGTCCAGTGTG
GTGGAATTCGCGGCCGCACTCGAGATATCTAGACCCAGCTTTCTTGTACAAAGTGGTTGATATCCAGCAC
AGTGGCGGCCGCTCGACAATCAACCTCTGGATTACAAAATTTGTGAAAGATTGACTGGTATTCTTAACTA
TGTTGCTCCTTTTACGCTATGTGGATACGCTGCTTTAATGCCTTTGTATCATGCTATTGCTTCCCGTATG
GCTTTCATTTTCTCCTCCTTGTATAAATCCTGGTTGCTGTCTCTTTATGAGGAGTTGTGGCCCGTTGTCA
GGCAACGTGGCGTGGTGTGCACTGTGTTTGCTGACGCAACCCCCACTGGTTGGGGCATTGCCACCACCTG
TCAGCTCCTTTCCGGGACTTTCGCTTTCCCCCTCCCTATTGCCACGGCGGAACTCATCGCCGCCTGCCTT
GCCCGCTGCTGGACAGGGGCTCGGCTGTTGGGCACTGACAATTCCGTGGTGTTGTCGGGGAAGCTGACGT
CCTTTCCATGGCTGCTCGCCTGTGTTGCCACCTGGATTCTGCGCGGGACGTCCTTCTGCTACGTCCCTTC
GGCCCTCAATCCAGCGGACCTTCCTTCCCGCGGCCTGCTGCCGGCTCTGCGCCTCTTCG
